Addgene plasmid #152641: pGBW-m4134562
Purpose: Mammalian expression plasmid for SARS-CoV-2 N (nucleocapsid)
Depositing lab: Ginkgo Bioworks & Benjie Chen. Depositing organization: Ginkgo Bioworks.
Backbone
  Vector backbone: pTwist_CMV_Hygro_6
  Backbone size w/o insert (bp): 6525
  Vector type: Mammalian Expression
  Selectable markers: Hygromycin
Growth in bacteria
  Bacterial resistance: Ampicillin, 100 μg/mL
  Growth temperature: 37°C
  Growth strain: DH5alpha
  Copy number: High Copy
Gene/Insert
  Gene/Insert name: SARS-CoV-2 N (nucleocapsid) (alt names: nucleocapsid phosphoprotein; N protein)
  Species: Severe acute respiratory syndrome coronavirus 2
  Insert size (bp): 1253
  Mutation: wt
  Entrez Gene: N (a.k.a. GU280_gp10)
  Promoter: CMV
  Tag / fusion protein: Cleavable TEV;TapTag (C terminal on backbone)
  Cloning method: Unknown
Resource information
  A portion of this plasmid was derived from a plasmid made by: GinkgoBioworks
Depositor comments: NCBI reference sequence: YP_009724397.2
How to cite: pGBW-m4134562 was a gift from Ginkgo Bioworks & Benjie Chen (Addgene plasmid # 152641 ; http://n2t.net/addgene:152641 ; RRID:Addgene_152641)
