[The description below was written by a language model from this plasmid's Addgene catalogue record and pLannotate feature annotations shown in this document.]
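Description:
pGBW-m4134562 is a mammalian expression plasmid for the wild-type nucleocapsid (N) phosphoprotein of SARS-CoV-2, built on the pTwist_CMV_Hygro_6 backbone. It is propagated in E. coli as a high-copy plasmid through a ColE1/pUC-type origin and selected with ampicillin via a full-length β-lactamase gene. For selection in mammalian cells it carries a separate cassette in which the human ubiquitin C promoter drives hygromycin B phosphotransferase, followed by a synthetic polyadenylation signal. The sequenced record is about 8.4 kb.

The N open reading frame is expressed from the CMV immediate-early enhancer and promoter and terminated by an SV40 poly(A) signal. The catalogue lists a C-terminal, backbone-encoded "TapTag" with a cleavable TEV site. The feature table fits this description: immediately downstream of N it annotates a fragment matching myosin light chain kinase 2, which probably corresponds to a calmodulin-binding peptide, and then a fragment of Staphylococcus aureus protein A containing immunoglobulin-binding domains. Together these resemble the classic tandem affinity purification arrangement, in which the fusion is captured on IgG, released by TEV protease, and captured again on calmodulin resin. The TEV site itself is not annotated separately.

The expression unit is flanked by short β-globin insulator elements and by bacterial and phage transcription terminators (T7, rrnG), which help isolate it from neighbouring transcription. The construct suits transient or hygromycin-selected stable expression of tagged N protein in mammalian cells, for example for purification or for recovering interacting host factors, although the record states only mammalian expression as its purpose.
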