Features (pLannotate 1.2.2; 21 found; start..end, strand, type, name):
     94..165     +  misc_feature   5' β-globin insulator: insulator upstream of the human β-globin locus (Farrell et al., 2002)
    170..216     -  terminator     T7 terminator: transcription terminator for bacteriophage T7 RNA polymerase
    234..282     -  polyA_signal   poly(A) signal: synthetic polyadenylation signal
    363..666     +  enhancer       CMV enhancer: human cytomegalovirus immediate early enhancer
    739..756     -  promoter       CMV promoter (fragment): human cytomegalovirus (CMV) immediate early promoter
    819..870     +  promoter       CMVd2 promoter: truncated human cytomegalovirus (CMV) immediate early promoter that yields moderately reduced expression relative to the full-length promoter
    945..2201    +  CDS            N: NCAP_SARS2 - Experimental evidence at protein level: Swiss-Prot protein existence level 1. Packages the positive strand viral genome RNA into a helical ribonucleocapsid (RNP) and plays a fundamental role during virion assembly through its interactions with the viral genome and membrane protein M. Plays an important role in enhancing the efficiency of subgenomic viral RNA transcription as well as viral replication (By similarity). May modulate transforming growth factor-beta signaling by binding host smad3 (By similarity). From Severe acute respiratory syndrome coronavirus 2 (2019-nCoV) (SARS-C
   2256..2333    +  CDS            MYLK2 (fragment): MYLK2_HUMAN - Experimental evidence at protein level: Swiss-Prot protein existence level 1. Implicated in the level of global muscle contraction and cardiac function. Phosphorylates a specific serine in the N-terminus of a myosin light chain. From Homo sapiens (Human).
   2415..2765    +  CDS            spa (fragment): SPA_STAAU - Experimental evidence at protein level: Swiss-Prot protein existence level 1. Plays a role in the inhibition of the host innate and adaptive immune responses. Possesses five immunoglobulin-binding domains that capture both the fragment crystallizable region (Fc region) and the Fab region (part of Ig that identifies antigen) of immunoglobulins (By similarity). In turn, Staphylococcus aureus is protected from phagocytic killing via inhibition of Ig Fc region. In addition, the host elicited B-cell response is prevented due to a decrease of antibody-secreting cell proliferation that en
   2846..2967    -  polyA_signal   SV40 poly(A) signal: SV40 polyadenylation signal
   2990..3059    -  CDS            large T antigen (fragment): large T antigen from SV40 (simian virus 40)
   3082..3128    +  terminator     T7 terminator: transcription terminator for bacteriophage T7 RNA polymerase
   3158..3294    +  terminator     rrnG terminator: transcription terminator from the E. coli ribosomal RNA rrnG operon (Albrechtsen et al., 1991)
   3339..3410    +  misc_feature   3' β-globin insulator: insulator downstream of the human β-globin locus (Farrell et al., 2002)
   3636..4224    -  rep_origin     ori: high-copy-number ColE1/pMB1/pBR322/pUC origin of replication
   4396..4460    -  CDS            bla(M) (fragment): β-lactamase lacking the signal sequence; bla(M); allows cytosolic expression of β-lactamase
   4724..5933    +  promoter       UbC promoter: human ubiquitin C promoter
   5943..6964    +  CDS            HygR (fragment): hygromycin B phosphotransferase confers resistance to hygromycin
   6992..7040    +  polyA_signal   poly(A) signal: synthetic polyadenylation signal
   7306..8166    +  CDS            AmpR: β-lactamase; bla; confers resistance to ampicillin, carbenicillin, and related antibiotics
   8179..8315    +  terminator     rrnG terminator: transcription terminator from the E. coli ribosomal RNA rrnG operon (Albrechtsen et al., 1991)
>Addgene plasmid #152641 | pGBW-m4134562 | addgene full sequence | sequence record 306185 | Addgene NGS Result
ACGCGAACAGCCGTGGCGCTCATTTGCTCGTCGGGCATCGAATCTCGTCAGCTATCGTCAGCTTACCTTT
TTGGCAGCGATCGCGGCTCCCGACATCTTGGACCATTAGCTCCACAGGTATCTTCTTCCCTCTAGTGGTC
ATAACAGCAGCTTCAGCTACCTCTCAATTCAAAAAACCCCTCAAGACCCGTTTAGAGGCCCCAAGGGGTT
ATGCTATCAATCGTTGCGTTACACACACAAAAAACCAACACACATCCATCTTCGATGGATAGCGATTTTA
TTATCTAACTGCTGATCGAGTGTAGCCAGATCTAGTAATCAATTACGGGGTCATTAGTTCATAGCCCATA
TATGGAGTTCCGCGTTACATAACTTACGGTAAATGGCCCGCCTGGCTGACCGCCCAACGACCCCCGCCCA
TTGACGTCAATAATGACGTATGTTCCCATAGTAACGCCAATAGGGACTTTCCATTGACGTCAATGGGTGG
AGTATTTACGGTAAACTGCCCACTTGGCAGTACATCAAGTGTATCATATGCCAAGTACGCCCCCTATTGA
CGTCAATGACGGTAAATGGCCCGCCTGGCATTATGCCCAGTACATGACCTTATGGGACTTTCCTACTTGG
CAGTACATCTACGTATTAGTCATCGCTATTACCATGCTGATGCGGTTTTGGCAGTACATCAATGGGCGTG
GATAGCGGTTTGACTCACGGGGATTTCCAAGTCTCCACCCCATTGACGTCAATGGGAGTTTGTTTTGGCA
CCAAAATCAACGGGACTTTCCAAAATGTCGTAACAACTCCGCCCCATTGACGCAAATGGGCGGTAGGCGT
GTACGGTGGGAGGTCTATATAAGCAGAGCTGGTTTAGTGAACCGTCAGATCAGATCTTTGTCGATCCTAC
CATCCACTCGACACACCCGCCAGCGGCCGCCACCATGTCTGATAATGGACCACAGAACCAACGCAATGCA
CCCCGAATCACTTTTGGCGGTCCGTCCGACAGTACCGGGAGCAACCAGAACGGCGAAAGATCGGGAGCTC
GTTCAAAACAGCGGAGGCCTCAAGGGTTACCCAATAACACGGCCAGCTGGTTCACAGCGTTGACCCAGCA
TGGCAAGGAGGACCTCAAGTTCCCTCGGGGTCAGGGGGTCCCAATAAATACAAACAGTTCCCCTGATGAC
CAAATTGGATACTATAGACGCGCTACTAGGAGGATCCGTGGCGGGGATGGAAAAATGAAGGACCTTTCTC
CCAGATGGTACTTTTATTACCTGGGTACTGGCCCAGAGGCCGGTCTACCGTATGGAGCAAACAAAGATGG
CATTATTTGGGTGGCCACGGAAGGAGCACTGAATACCCCAAAGGATCACATCGGCACCCGGAATCCAGCC
AACAATGCTGCTATCGTTCTGCAACTCCCCCAGGGGACAACATTGCCTAAAGGCTTCTATGCCGAGGGCA
GTAGAGGTGGCAGCCAGGCGTCCTCACGCAGCTCTTCTCGATCTCGGAACAGCTCAAGAAATTCCACTCC
CGGGAGTTCCCGAGGAACCAGCCCAGCAAGGATGGCTGGCAATGGTGGAGATGCCGCTCTGGCCCTACTT
CTGCTGGACCGCCTCAATCAGTTAGAATCAAAGATGTCGGGGAAGGGGCAGCAACAGCAGGGACAGACCG
TAACTAAAAAGAGTGCAGCGGAGGCCTCTAAAAAGCCTCGGCAGAAACGTACGGCAACAAAGGCTTACAA
CGTGACCCAGGCCTTTGGCCGTAGAGGACCCGAACAGACACAAGGGAACTTTGGTGACCAAGAGTTGATA
AGGCAGGGAACCGACTACAAACACTGGCCTCAGATCGCCCAATTCGCACCGAGCGCGAGCGCATTTTTCG
GAATGTCACGAATTGGCATGGAGGTGACACCTTCGGGAACCTGGCTGACATACACTGGCGCCATAAAGCT
CGATGACAAAGATCCCAACTTCAAGGATCAAGTCATCTTGCTGAATAAGCATATTGACGCGTATAAAACT
TTTCCACCCACGGAACCGAAGAAGGACAAGAAAAAGAAAGCTGATGAGACACAGGCGCTTCCACAAAGGC
AGAAAAAGCAGCAGACGGTTACTCTACTGCCCGCCGCAGACCTAGATGACTTCTCCAAACAGCTTCAGCA
GTCTATGAGTAGCGCCGACTCAACCCAAGCTGAAAACCTTTACTTTCAGTCGGGACGGCGAATCCCGGGG
CTGATAAATCCCTGGAAAAGGAGATGGAAGAAGAACTTTATTGCAGTGTCTGCGGCTAACCGGTTCAAAA
AGATCAGTTCAAGCGGCGCCCTAGATTACGACATTCCTACGACCGCCTCCGAGAATCTCTATTTCCAGGG
TGAATTTGGCTTGGCACAACATGACGAGGCCGTCGATAACAAGTTTAATAAAGAACAGCAGAACGCTTTC
TATGAGATCCTTCACTTACCAAATCTGAACGAAGAGCAACGCAACGCTTTCATTCAGAGCCTGAAAGACG
ATCCCTCGCAGTCTGCAAATCTCCTGGCCGAAGCCAAGAAGCTGAATGACGCACAGGCTCCAAAAGTTGA
TAACAAGTTTAACAAGGAGCAGCAGAATGCTTTCTACGAGATATTGCACCTTCCTAATCTGAATGAGGAA
CAAAGAAATGCATTTATCCAGTCCCTAAAAGACGATCCATCACAGAGTGCCAACCTGCTTGCGGAAGCCA
AAAAGCTCAATGATGCCCAGGCCCCGAAAGTAGACGCGAACCATCAATAAGGATCCGCAGGCCTCTGCTA
GCTTGACTGACTGAGATACAGCGTACCTTCAGCTCACAGACATGATAAGATACATTGATGAGTTTGGACA
AACCACAACTAGAATGCAGTGAAAAAAATGCTTTATTTGTGAAATTTGTGATGCTATTGCTTTATTTGTA
ACCATTATAAGCTGCAATAAACAAGTTAACAACAACAATTGCATTCATTTTATGTTTCAGGTTCAGGGGG
AGGTGTGGGAGGTTTTTTAAAGCAAGTAAAACCTCTACAAATGTGGTATTGGCCCATCTCTATCGGTATC
GTAGCATAACCCCTTGGGGCCTCTAAACGGGTCTTGAGGGGTTTTTTGTGCCCCTCGGGCCGGATTGCTA
TCTACCGGCATTGGCGCAGAAAAAAATGCCTGATGCGACGCTGCGCGTCTTATACTCCCACATATGCCAG
ATTCAGCAACGGATACGGCTTCCCCAACTTGCCCACTTCCATACGTGTCCTCCTTACCAGAAATTTATCC
TTAAGGTCGTCAGCTATCCTGCAGGCGATCTCTCGATTTCGATCAAGACATTCCTTTAATGGTCTTTTCT
GGACACCACTAGGGGTCAGAAGTAGTTCATCAAACTTTCTTCCCTCCCTAATCTCATTGGTTACCTTGGG
CTATCGAAACTTAATTAACCAGTCAAGTCAGCTACTTGGCGAGATCGACTTGTCTGGGTTTCGACTACGC
TCAGAATTGCGTCAGTCAAGTTCGATCTGGTCCTTGCTATTGCACCCGTTCTCCGATTACGAGTTTCATT
TAAATCATGTGAGCAAAAGGCCAGCAAAAGGCCAGGAACCGTAAAAAGGCCGCGTTGCTGGCGTTTTTCC
ATAGGCTCCGCCCCCCTGACGAGCATCACAAAAATCGACGCTCAAGTCAGAGGTGGCGAAACCCGACAGG
ACTATAAAGATACCAGGCGTTTCCCCCTGGAAGCTCCCTCGTGCGCTCTCCTGTTCCGACCCTGCCGCTT
ACCGGATACCTGTCCGCCTTTCTCCCTTCGGGAAGCGTGGCGCTTTCTCATAGCTCACGCTGTAGGTATC
TCAGTTCGGTGTAGGTCGTTCGCTCCAAGCTGGGCTGTGTGCACGAACCCCCCGTTCAGCCCGACCGCTG
CGCCTTATCCGGTAACTATCGTCTTGAGTCCAACCCGGTAAGACACGACTTATCGCCACTGGCAGCAGCC
ACTGGTAACAGGATTAGCAGAGCGAGGTATGTAGGCGGTGCTACAGAGTTCTTGAAGTGGTGGCCTAACT
ACGGCTACACTAGAAGAACAGTATTTGGTATCTGCGCTCTGCTGAAGCCAGTTACCTTCGGAAAAAGAGT
TGGTAGCTCTTGATCCGGCAAACAAACCACCGCTGGTAGCGGTGGTTTTTTTGTTTGCAAGCAGCAGATT
ACGCGCAGAAAAAAAGGATCTCAAGAAGATCCTTTGATCTTTTCTACGGGGTCTGACGCTCAGTGGAACG
AAAACTCACGTTAAGGGATTTTGGTCATGAGATTATCAAAAAGGATCTTCACCTAGATCCTTTTAAATTA
AAAATGAAGTTTTAAATCAATCTAAAGTATATATGAGTAAACTTGGTCTGACAGTTACCAATGCTTAATC
AGTGAGGCACCTATCTCAGCGATCTGTCTATTTCGTTCATCCATAGTTGCATTTAAATTTCCGAACTCTC
CAAGGCCCTCGTCGGAAAATCTTCAAACCTTTCGTCCGATCCATCTTGCAGGCTACCTCTCGAACGAACT
ATCGCAAGTCTCTTGGCCGGCCTTGCGCCTTGGCTATTGCTTGGCAGCGCCTATCGCCAGGTATTACTCC
AATCCCGAATATCCGAGATCGGGATCACCCGAGAGAAGTTCAACCTACATCCTCAATCCCGATCTATCCG
AGATCCGAGGAATATCGAAATCGGGGCGCGCCTGGCCTCCGCGCCGGGTTTTGGCGCCTCCCGCGGGCGC
CCCCCTCGTCACGGCGAGCGCTGCCACGTCAGACGAAGGGCGCAGGAGCGTCCTGATCCTTCCGCCCGGA
CGCTCAGGACAGCGGCCCGCTGCTCATAAGACTCGGCCTTAGAACCCCAGTATCAGCAGAAGGACATTTT
AGGACGGGACTTGGGTGACTCTAGGGCACTGGTTTTCTTTCCAGAGAGCGGAACAGGCGAGGAAAAGTAG
TCCCTTCTCGGCGATTCTGCGGAGGGATCTCCGTGGGGCGGTGAACGCCGATGATTATATAAGGACGCGC
CGGGTGTGGCACAGCTAGTTCCGTCGCAGCCGGGATTTGGGTCGCGGTTCTTGTTTGTGGATCGCTGTGA
TCGTCACTTGGTGAGTAGCGGGCTGCTGGGCTGGCCGGGGCTTTCGTGGCCGCCGGGCCGCTCGGTGGGA
CGGAAGCGTGTGGAGAGACCGCCAAGGGCTGTAGTCTGGGTCCGCGAGCAAGGTTGCCCTGAACTGGGGG
TTGGGGGGAGCGCAGCAAAATGGCGGCTGTTCCCGAGTCTTGAATGGAAGACGCTTGTGAGGCGGGCTGT
GAGGTCGTTGAAACAAGGTGGGGGGCATGGTGGGCGGCAAGAACCCAAGGTCTTGAGCCCTTCGCTAATG
CGGGAAAGCTCTTATTCGGGTGAGATGGGCTGGGCACCATCTGGGGACCCTGACGTGAAGTTTGTCACTG
ACTGGAGAACTCGGTTTGTCGTCTGTTGCGGGGGCGGCAGTTATGGCGGTGCCGTTGGGCAGTGCACCCG
TACCTTTGGGAGCGCGCGCCCTCGTCGTGTCGTGACGTCACCCGTTCTGTTGGCTTATAATGCAGGGTGG
GGCCACCTGCCGGTAGGTGTGCGGTAGGCTTTTCTCCGTCGCAGGACGCAGGGTTCGGGCCTAGGGTAGG
CTCTCCTGAATCGACAGGCGCCGGACCTCTGGTGAGGGGAGGGATAAGTGAGGCGTCAGTTTCTTTGGTC
GGTTTTATGTACCTATCTTCTTAAGTAGCTGAAGCTCCGGTTTTGAACTATGCGCTCGGGGTTGGCGAGT
GTGTTTTGTGAAGTTTTTTAGGCACCTTTTGAAATGTAATCATTTGGGTCAATATGTAATTTTCAGTGTT
AGACTTGTAAATTGTCCGCTAAATTCTGGCCGTTTTTGGCTTTTTTGTTAGACAACATGGGTAAAAAGCC
TGAACTCACCGCGACGTCTGTCGAGAAGTTTCTGATCGAAAAGTTCGACAGCGTCTCCGACCTGATGCAG
CTCTCGGAGGGCGAAGAATCTCGTGCTTTCAGCTTCGATGTAGGAGGGCGTGGATATGTCCTGCGGGTAA
ATAGCTGCGCCGATGGTTTCTACAAAGATCGTTATGTTTATCGGCACTTTGCATCCGCCGCGCTCCCGAT
TCCGGAAGTGCTTGACATTGGGGAGTTCAGCGAGAGCCTGACCTATTGCATCTCCCGCCGTGCACAGGGT
GTCACGTTGCAAGACCTGCCTGAAACCGAACTGCCCGCTGTTCTGCAGCCGGTCGCGGAGGCAATGGATG
CCATCGCTGCCGCCGATCTTAGCCAGACGAGCGGGTTCGGCCCATTCGGACCGCAAGGAATCGGTCAATA
CACTACATGGCGTGATTTCATATGCGCGATTGCTGATCCCCATGTGTATCACTGGCAAACTGTGATGGAC
GACACCGTCAGTGCGTCCGTCGCGCAGGCTCTCGATGAGCTGATGCTTTGGGCCGAGGACTGCCCCGAAG
TCCGGCACCTCGTGCACGCGGATTTCGGCTCCAACAATGTCCTGACGGACAATGGCCGCATAACAGCGGT
CATTGACTGGAGCGAGGCGATGTTCGGGGATTCCCAATACGAGGTCGCCAACATCTTCTTCTGGAGGCCG
TGGTTGGCTTGTATGGAGCAGCAGACGCGCTACTTCGAGCGGAGGCATCCGGAGCTTGCAGGATCGCCCC
GGCTCCGGGCGTATATGCTCCGCATTGGTCTTGACCAACTCTATCAGAGCTTGGTTGACGGCAATTTCGA
TGATGCAGCTTGGGCGCAGGGTCGATGCGACGCAATCGTCCGATCCGGAGCCGGGACTGTCGGGCGTACA
CAAATCGCCCGCAGAAGCGCCGCCGTCTGGACCGATGGCTGTGTAGAAGTACTCGCCGATAGTGGAAACC
GACGCCCCAGCACTCGTCCGAGGGCAAAGGAATAAGCTAGTATGTAAGCCTAGTCTTAGATAATAAAATC
GCTATCCATCGAAGATGGATGTGTGTTGGTTTTTTGTGTGTGTAACGCTAGGCGCGCCTGGTGTACCGAG
AACGATCCTCTCAGTGCGAGTCTCGACGATCCATATCGTTGCTTGGCAGTCAGCCAGTCGGAATCCAGCT
TGGGACCCAGGAAGTCCAATCGTCAGATATTGTACTCAAGCCTGGTCACGGCAGCGTACCGATCTGTTTA
AACCTAGATATTGATAGTCTGATCGGTCAACGTATAATCGAGTCCTAGCTTTTGCAAACATCTATCAAGA
GACAGGATCAGCAGGAGGCTTTCGCATGAGTATTCAACATTTCCGTGTCGCCCTTATTCCCTTTTTTGCG
GCATTTTGCCTTCCTGTTTTTGCTCACCCAGAAACGCTGGTGAAAGTAAAAGATGCTGAAGATCAGTTGG
GTGCGCGAGTGGGTTACATCGAACTGGATCTCAACAGCGGTAAGATCCTTGAGAGTTTTCGCCCCGAAGA
ACGCTTTCCAATGATGAGCACTTTTAAAGTTCTGCTATGTGGCGCGGTATTATCCCGTATTGACGCCGGG
CAAGAGCAACTCGGTCGCCGCATACACTATTCTCAGAATGACTTGGTTGAGTATTCACCAGTCACAGAAA
AGCATCTTACGGATGGCATGACAGTAAGAGAATTATGCAGTGCTGCCATAACCATGAGTGATAACACTGC
GGCCAACTTACTTCTGACAACGATTGGAGGACCGAAGGAGCTAACCGCTTTTTTGCACAACATGGGGGAT
CATGTAACTCGCCTTGATCGTTGGGAACCGGAGCTGAATGAAGCCATACCAAACGACGAGCGTGACACCA
CGATGCCTGTAGCAATGGCAACAACCTTGCGTAAACTATTAACTGGCGAACTACTTACTCTAGCTTCCCG
GCAACAGTTGATAGACTGGATGGAGGCGGATAAAGTTGCAGGACCACTTCTGCGCTCGGCCCTTCCGGCT
GGCTGGTTTATTGCTGATAAATCTGGAGCCGGTGAGCGTGGGTCTCGCGGTATCATTGCAGCACTGGGGC
CAGATGGTAAGCCCTCCCGTATCGTAGTTATCTACACGACGGGGAGTCAGGCAACTATGGATGAACGAAA
TAGACAGATCGCTGAGATAGGTGCCTCACTGATTAAGCATTGGTAACCGATTCTAGGTGCATTGGCGCAG
AAAAAAATGCCTGATGCGACGCTGCGCGTCTTATACTCCCACATATGCCAGATTCAGCAACGGATACGGC
TTCCCCAACTTGCCCACTTCCATACGTGTCCTCCTTACCAGAAATTTATCCTTAAGATCCCGAATCGTTT
AAACTCGACTCTGGCTCTATCGAATCTCCGTCGTTTCGAGCTT
